>Addgene plasmid #200774 | pH-ABE8e | addgene full sequence | sequence record 399597 | Addgene NGS Result
TCAGCGGCCGCTTGCCACGATTCACCGGGGCGTGCTTCTGCCTCGATGCGTTGCCGCTGGGCGGCCTGCG
CGGCCTTCAACTTCTCCACCAGGTCATCACCCAGCGCCGCGCCGATTTGTACCGGGCCGGATGGTTTGCG
ACCGCTCACGCCGATTCCTCGGGCTTGGGGGTTCCAGTGCCATTGCAGGGCCGGCAGGCAACCCAGCCGC
TTACGCCTGGCCAACCGCCCGTTCCTCCACACATGGGGCATTCCACGGCGTCGGTGCCTGGTTGTTCTTG
ATTTTCCATGCCGCCTCCTTTAGCCGCTAAAATTCATCTACTCATTTATTCATTTGCTCATTTACTCTGG
TAGCTGCGCGATGTATTCAGATAGCAGCTCGGTAATGGTCTTGCCTTGGCGTACCGCGTACATCTTCAGC
TTGGTGTGATCCTCCGCCGGCAACTGAAAGTTGACCCGCTTCATGGCTGGCGTGTCTGCCAGGCTGGCCA
ACGTTGCAGCCTTGCTGCTGCGTGCGCTCGGACGGCCGGCACTTAGCGTGTTTGTGCTTTTGCTCATTTT
CTCTTTACCTCATTAACTCAAATGAGTTTTGATTTAATTTCAGCGGCCAGCGCCTGGACCTCGCGGGCAG
CGTCGCCCTCGGGTTCTGATTCAAGAACGGTTGTGCCGGCGGCGGCAGTGCCTGGGTAGCTCACGCGCTG
CGTGATACGGGACTCAAGAATGGGCAGCTCGTACCCGGCCAGCGCCTCGGCAACCTCACCGCCGATGCGC
GTGCCTTTGATCGCCCGCGACACGACAAAGGCCGCTTGTAGCCTTCCATCCGTGACCTCAATGCGCTGCT
TAACCAGCTCCACCAGGTCGGCGGTGGCCCATATGTCGTAAGGGCTTGGCTGCACCGGAATCAGCACGAA
GTCGGCTGCCTTGATCGCGGACACAGCCAAGTCCGCCGCCTGGGGCGCTCCGTCGATCACTACGAAGTCG
CGCCGGCCGATGGCCTTCACGTCGCGGTCAATCGTCGGGCGGTCGATGCCGACAACGGTTAGCGGTTGAT
CTTCCCGCACGGCCGCCCAATCGCGGGCACTGCCCTGGGGATCGGAATCGACTAACAGAACATCGGCCCC
GGCGAGTTGCAGGGCGCGGGCTAGATGGGTTGCGATGGTCGTCTTGCCTGACCCGCCTTTCTGGTTAAGT
ACAGCGATAACCTTCATGCGTTCCCCTTGCGTATTTGTTTATTTACTCATCGCATCATATACGCAGCGAC
CGCATGACGCAAGCTGTTTTACTCAAATACACATCACCTTTTTAGACGGCGGCGCTCGGTTTCTTCAGCG
GCCAAGCTGGCCGGCCAGGCCGCCAGCTTGGCATCAGACAAACCGGCCAGGATTTCATGCAGCCGCACGG
TTGAGACGTGCGCGGGCGGCTCGAACACGTACCCGGCCGCGATCATCTCCGCCTCGATCTCTTCGGTAAT
GAAAAACGGTTCGTCCTGGCCGTCCTGGTGCGGTTTCATGCTTGTTCCTCTTGGCGTTCATTCTCGGCGG
CCGCCAGGGCGTCGGCCTCGGTCAATGCGTCCTCACGGAAGGCACCGCGCCGCCTGGCCTCGGTGGGCGT
CACTTCCTCGCTGCGCTCAAGTGCGCGGTACAGGGTCGAGCGATGCACGCCAAGCAGTGCAGCCGCCTCT
TTCACGGTGCGGCCTTCCTGGTCGATCAGCTCGCGGGCGTGCGCGATCTGTGCCGGGGTGAGGGTAGGGC
GGGGGCCAAACTTCACGCCTCGGGCCTTGGCGGCCTCGCGCCCGCTCCGGGTGCGGTCGATGATTAGGGA
ACGCTCGAACTCGGCAATGCCGGCGAACACGGTCAACACCATGCGGCCGGCCGGCGTGGTGGTGTCGGCC
CACGGCTCTGCCAGGCTACGCAGGCCCGCGCCGGCCTCCTGGATGCGCTCGGCAATGTCCAGTAGGTCGC
GGGTGCTGCGGGCCAGGCGGTCTAGCCTGGTCACTGTCACAACGTCGCCAGGGCGTAGGTGGTCAAGCAT
CCTGGCCAGCTCCGGGCGGTCGCGCCTGGTGCCGGTGATCTTCTCGGAAAACAGCTTGGTGCAGCCGGCC
GCGTGCAGTTCGGCCCGTTGGTTGGTCAAGTCCTGGTCGTCGGTGCTGACGCGGGCATAGCCCAGCAGGC
CAGCGGCGGCGCTCTTGTTCATGGCGTAATGTCTCCGGTTCTAGTCGCAAGTATTCTACTTTATGCGACT
AAAACACGCGACAAGAAAACGCCAGGAAAAGGGCAGGGCGGCAGCCTGTCGCGTAACTTAGGACTTGTGC
GACATGTCGTTTTCAGAAGACGGCTGCACTGAACGTCAGAAGCCGACTGCACTATAGCAGCGGAGGGGTT
GGATCAAAGTACTTTGATCCCGAGGGGAACCCTGTGGTTGGCATGCACATACAAATGGACGAACGGATAA
ACCTTTTCACGCCCTTTTAAATATCCGATTATTCTAATAAACGCTCTTTTCTCTTAGGTTTACCCGCCAA
TATATCCTGTCAAACACTGATAGTTTAAACTGAAGGCGGGAAACGACAATCTGATCCAAGCTCAAGCTGC
TCTAGCATTCGCCATTCAGGCTGCGCAACTGTTGGGAAGGGCGATCGGTGCGGGCCTCTTCGCTATTACG
CCAGCTGGCGAAAGGGGGATGTGCTGCAAGGCGATTAAGTTGGGTAACGCCAGGGTTTTCCCAGTCACGA
CGTTGTAAAACGACGGCCAGTGCCAAGCTTAGTAATTCATCCAGGTCACCAAGTTCTAGGATTTTCAGAA
CTGCAACTTATTTTATCAAGGAATCTTTAAACATACGAACAGATCACTTAAAGTTCTTCTGAAGCAACTT
AAAGTTATCAGGCATGCATGGATCTTGGAGGAATCAGATGTGCAGTCAGGGACCATAGCACAAGACAGGC
GTCTTCTACTGGTGCTACCAGCAAATGCTGGAAGCCGGGAACACTGGGTACGTTGGAAACCACGTGATGT
GAAGAAGTAAGATAAACTGTAGGAGAAAAGCATTTCGTAGTGGGCCATGAAGCCTTTCAGGACATGTATT
GCAGTATGGGCCGGCCCATTACGCAATTGGACGACAACAAAGACTAGTATTAGTACCACCTCGGCTATCC
ACATAGATCAAAGCTGATTTAAAAGAGTTGTGCAGATGATCCGTGGCGTGAGACCCTGCAGGGTCTCTGT
TTAAGAGCTATGCTGGAAACAGCATAGCAAGTTTAAATAAGGCTAGTCCGTTATCAACTTGAAAAAGTGG
CACCGAGTCGGTGCTTTTTTTGTTTTTTATGTCTAAGCTTGCATGCCTGCAGTGCAGCGTGACCCGGTCG
TGCCCCTCTCTAGAGATAATGAGCATTGCATGTCTAAGTTATAAAAAATTACCACATATTTTTTTTGTCA
CACTTGTTTGAAGTGCAGTTTATCTATCTTTATACATATATTTAAACTTTACTCTACGAATAATATAATC
TATAGTACTACAATAATATCAGTGTTTTAGAGAATCATATAAATGAACAGTTAGACATGGTCTAAAGGAC
AATTGAGTATTTTGACAACAGGACTCTACAGTTTTATCTTTTTAGTGTGCATGTGTTCTCCTTTTTTTTT
GCAAATAGCTTCACCTATATAATACTTCATCCATTTTATTAGTACATCCATTTAGGGTTTAGGGTTAATG
GTTTTTATAGACTAATTTTTTTAGTACATCTATTTTATTCTATTTTAGCCTCTAAATTAAGAAAACTAAA
ACTCTATTTTAGTTTTTTTATTTAATAATTTAGATATAAAATAGAATAAAATAAAGTGACTAAAAATTAA
ACAAATACCCTTTAAGAAATTAAAAAAACTAAGGAAACATTTTTCTTGTTTCGAGTAGATAATGCCAGCC
TGTTAAACGCCGTCGACGAGTCTAACGGACACCAACCAGCGAACCAGCAGCGTCGCGTCGGGCCAAGCGA
AGCAGACGGCACGGCATCTCTGTCGCTGCCTCTGGACCCCTCTCGAGAGTTCCGCTCCACCGTTGGACTT
GCTCCGCTGTCGGCATCCAGAAATTGCGTGGCGGAGCGGCAGACGTGAGCCGGCACGGCAGGCGGCCTCC
TCCTCCTCTCACGGCACCGGCAGCTACGGGGGATTCCTTTCCCACCGCTCCTTCGCTTTCCCTTCCTCGC
CCGCCGTAATAAATAGACACCCCCTCCACACCCTCTTTCCCCAACCTCGTGTTGTTCGGAGCGCACACAC
ACACAACCAGATCTCCCCCAAATCCACCCGTCGGCACCTCCGCTTCAAGGTACGCCGCTCGTCCTCCCCC
CCCCCCCCTCTCTACCTTCTCTAGATCGGCGTTCCGGTCCATGGTTAGGGCCCGGTAGTTCTACTTCTGT
TCATGTTTGTGTTAGATCCGTGTTTGTGTTAGATCCGTGCTGCTAGCGTTCGTACACGGATGCGACCTGT
ACGTCAGACACGTTCTGATTGCTAACTTGCCAGTGTTTCTCTTTGGGGAATCCTGGGATGGCTCTAGCCG
TTCCGCAGACGGGATCGATTTCATGATTTTTTTTGTTTCGTTGCATAGGGTTTGGTTTGCCCTTTTCCTT
TATTTCAATATATGCCGTGCACTTGTTTGTCGGGTCATCTTTTCATGCTTTTTTTTGTCTTGGTTGTGAT
GATGTGGTCTGGTTGGGCGGTCGTTCTAGATCGGAGTAGAATTCTGTTTCAAACTACCTGGTGGATTTAT
TAATTTTGGATCTGTATGTGTGTGCCATACATATTCATAGTTACGAATTGAAGATGATGGATGGAAATAT
CGATCTAGGATAGGTATACATGTTGATGCGGGTTTTACTGATGCATATACAGAGATGCTTTTTGTTCGCT
TGGTTGTGATGATGTGGTGTGGTTGGGCGGTCGTTCATTCGTTCTAGATCGGAGTAGAATACTGTTTCAA
ACTACCTGGTGTATTTATTAATTTTGGAACTGTATGTGTGTGTCATACATCTTCATAGTTACGAGTTTAA
GATGGATGGAAATATCGATCTAGGATAGGTATACATGTTGATGTGGGTTTTACTGATGCATATACATGAT
GGCATATGCAGCATCTATTCATATGCTCTAACCTTGAGTACCTATCTATTATAATAAACAAGTATGTTTT
ATAATTATTTTGATCTTGATATACTTGGATGATGGCATATGCAGCAGCTATATGTGGATTTTTTTAGCCC
TGCCTTCATACGCTATTTATTTGCTTGGTACTGTTTCTTTTGTCGATGCTCACCCTGTTGTTTGGTGTTA
CTTCTGCAGCCCTAGGATGAGCGAAGTTGAATTTAGCCATGAATATTGGATGCGCCATGCACTTACACTT
GCAAAGAGAGCCCGCGATGAACGCGAAGTTCCTGTTGGAGCAGTTCTTGTTCTTAACAACCGCGTTATCG
GAGAAGGATGGAACCGCGCAATCGGACTTCATGATCCTACAGCACATGCAGAAATCATGGCACTTCGCCA
GGGAGGACTTGTTATGCAGAACTATCGCCTTATCGATGCAACACTTTATGTTACATTTGAACCTTGCGTT
ATGTGCGCAGGAGCAATGATCCATAGCCGCATCGGACGCGTTGTGTTCGGAGTACGTAACAGCAAACGCG
GAGCAGCAGGAAGCCTTATGAACGTTCTTAACTATCCTGGAATGAACCATCGCGTTGAAATCACAGAAGG
AATCCTTGCAGATGAATGCGCAGCACTTCTTTGCGATTTCTACCGTATGCCTCGCCAGGTGTTCAATGCG
CAGAAGAAGGCCCAAAGCAGCATCAACTCAGGTGGTAGCTCCGGCGGCTCGTCAGGTTCCGAAACACCTG
GAACAAGCGAAAGCGCAACACCTGAATCTAGTGGAGGAAGTTCTGGTGGGTCCCTTAAGGACAAGAAGTA
CTCGATCGGCCTCGCCATTGGGACTAACTCTGTTGGCTGGGCCGTGATCACCGACGAGTACAAGGTGCCC
TCAAAGAAGTTCAAGGTCCTGGGCAACACCGATCGGCATTCCATCAAGAAGAATCTCATTGGCGCTCTCC
TGTTCGACAGCGGCGAGACGGCTGAGGCTACGCGGCTCAAGCGCACCGCCCGCAGGCGGTACACGCGCAG
GAAGAATCGCATCTGCTACCTGCAGGAGATTTTCTCCAACGAGATGGCGAAGGTTGACGATTCTTTCTTC
CACAGGCTGGAGGAGTCATTCCTCGTGGAGGAGGATAAGAAGCACGAGCGGCATCCAATCTTCGGCAACA
TTGTCGACGAGGTTGCCTACCACGAGAAGTACCCTACGATCTACCATCTGCGGAAGAAGCTCGTGGACTC
CACAGATAAGGCGGACCTCCGCCTGATCTACCTCGCTCTGGCCCACATGATTAAGTTCAGGGGCCATTTC
CTGATCGAGGGGGATCTCAACCCGGACAATAGCGATGTTGACAAGCTGTTCATCCAGCTCGTGCAGACGT
ACAACCAGCTCTTCGAGGAGAACCCCATTAATGCGTCAGGCGTCGACGCGAAGGCTATCCTGTCCGCTAG
GCTCTCGAAGTCTCGGCGCCTCGAGAACCTGATCGCCCAGCTGCCGGGCGAGAAGAAGAACGGCCTGTTC
GGGAATCTCATTGCGCTCAGCCTGGGGCTCACGCCCAACTTCAAGTCGAATTTCGATCTCGCTGAGGACG
CCAAGCTGCAGCTCTCCAAGGACACATACGACGATGACCTGGATAACCTCCTGGCCCAGATCGGCGATCA
GTACGCGGACCTGTTCCTCGCTGCCAAGAATCTGTCGGACGCCATCCTCCTGTCTGATATTCTCAGGGTG
AACACCGAGATTACGAAGGCTCCGCTCTCAGCCTCCATGATCAAGCGCTACGACGAGCACCATCAGGATC
TGACCCTCCTGAAGGCGCTGGTCAGGCAGCAGCTCCCCGAGAAGTACAAGGAGATCTTCTTCGATCAGTC
GAAGAACGGCTACGCTGGGTACATTGACGGCGGGGCCTCTCAGGAGGAGTTCTACAAGTTCATCAAGCCG
ATTCTGGAGAAGATGGACGGCACGGAGGAGCTGCTGGTGAAGCTCAATCGCGAGGACCTCCTGAGGAAGC
AGCGGACATTCGATAACGGCAGCATCCCACACCAGATTCATCTCGGGGAGCTGCACGCTATCCTGAGGAG
GCAGGAGGACTTCTACCCTTTCCTCAAGGATAACCGCGAGAAGATCGAGAAGATTCTGACTTTCAGGATC
CCGTACTACGTCGGCCCACTCGCTAGGGGCAACTCCCGCTTCGCTTGGATGACCCGCAAGTCAGAGGAGA
CGATCACGCCGTGGAACTTCGAGGAGGTGGTCGACAAGGGCGCTAGCGCTCAGTCGTTCATCGAGAGGAT
GACGAATTTCGACAAGAACCTGCCAAATGAGAAGGTGCTCCCTAAGCACTCGCTCCTGTACGAGTACTTC
ACAGTCTACAACGAGCTGACTAAGGTGAAGTATGTGACCGAGGGCATGAGGAAGCCGGCTTTCCTGTCTG
GGGAGCAGAAGAAGGCCATCGTGGACCTCCTGTTCAAGACCAACCGGAAGGTCACGGTTAAGCAGCTCAA
GGAGGACTACTTCAAGAAGATTGAGTGCTTCGATTCGGTCGAGATCTCTGGCGTTGAGGACCGCTTCAAC
GCCTCCCTGGGGACCTACCACGATCTCCTGAAGATCATTAAGGATAAGGACTTCCTGGACAACGAGGAGA
ATGAGGATATCCTCGAGGACATTGTGCTGACACTCACTCTGTTCGAGGACCGGGAGATGATCGAGGAGCG
CCTGAAGACTTACGCCCATCTCTTCGATGACAAGGTCATGAAGCAGCTCAAGAGGAGGAGGTACACCGGC
TGGGGGAGGCTGAGCAGGAAGCTCATCAACGGCATTCGGGACAAGCAGTCCGGGAAGACGATCCTCGACT
TCCTGAAGAGCGATGGCTTCGCGAACCGCAATTTCATGCAGCTGATTCACGATGACAGCCTCACATTCAA
GGAGGATATCCAGAAGGCTCAGGTGAGCGGCCAGGGGGACTCGCTGCACGAGCATATCGCGAACCTCGCT
GGCTCGCCAGCTATCAAGAAGGGGATTCTGCAGACCGTGAAGGTTGTGGACGAGCTGGTGAAGGTCATGG
GCAGGCACAAGCCTGAGAACATCGTCATTGAGATGGCCCGGGAGAATCAGACCACGCAGAAGGGCCAGAA
GAACTCACGCGAGAGGATGAAGAGGATCGAGGAGGGCATTAAGGAGCTGGGGTCCCAGATCCTCAAGGAG
CACCCGGTGGAGAACACGCAGCTGCAGAATGAGAAGCTCTACCTGTACTACCTCCAGAATGGCCGCGATA
TGTATGTGGACCAGGAGCTGGATATTAACAGGCTCAGCGATTACGACGTCGATCATATCGTTCCACAGTC
ATTCCTGAAGGATGACTCCATTGACAACAAGGTCCTCACCAGGTCGGACAAGAACCGGGGCAAGTCTGAT
AATGTTCCTTCAGAGGAGGTCGTTAAGAAGATGAAGAACTACTGGCGCCAGCTCCTGAATGCCAAGCTGA
TCACGCAGCGGAAGTTCGATAACCTCACAAAGGCTGAGAGGGGCGGGCTCTCTGAGCTGGACAAGGCGGG
CTTCATCAAGAGGCAGCTGGTCGAGACACGGCAGATCACTAAGCACGTTGCGCAGATTCTCGACTCACGG
ATGAACACTAAGTACGATGAGAATGACAAGCTGATCCGCGAGGTGAAGGTCATCACCCTGAAGTCAAAGC
TCGTCTCCGACTTCAGGAAGGATTTCCAGTTCTACAAGGTTCGGGAGATCAACAATTACCACCATGCCCA
TGACGCGTACCTGAACGCGGTGGTCGGCACAGCTCTGATCAAGAAGTACCCAAAGCTCGAGAGCGAGTTC
GTGTACGGGGACTACAAGGTTTACGATGTGAGGAAGATGATCGCCAAGTCGGAGCAGGAGATTGGCAAGG
CTACCGCCAAGTACTTCTTCTACTCTAACATTATGAATTTCTTCAAGACAGAGATCACTCTGGCCAATGG
CGAGATCCGGAAGCGCCCCCTCATCGAGACGAACGGCGAGACGGGGGAGATCGTGTGGGACAAGGGCAGG
GATTTCGCGACCGTCAGGAAGGTTCTCTCCATGCCACAAGTGAATATCGTCAAGAAGACAGAGGTCCAGA
CTGGCGGGTTCTCTAAGGAGTCAATTCTGCCTAAGCGGAACAGCGACAAGCTCATCGCCCGCAAGAAGGA
CTGGGATCCGAAGAAGTACGGCGGGTTCGACAGCCCCACTGTGGCCTACTCGGTCCTGGTTGTGGCGAAG
GTTGAGAAGGGCAAGTCCAAGAAGCTCAAGAGCGTGAAGGAGCTGCTGGGGATCACGATTATGGAGCGCT
CCAGCTTCGAGAAGAACCCGATCGATTTCCTGGAGGCGAAGGGCTACAAGGAGGTGAAGAAGGACCTGAT
CATTAAGCTCCCCAAGTACTCACTCTTCGAGCTGGAGAACGGCAGGAAGCGGATGCTGGCTTCCGCTGGC
GAGCTGCAGAAGGGGAACGAGCTGGCTCTGCCGTCCAAGTATGTGAACTTCCTCTACCTGGCCTCCCACT
ACGAGAAGCTCAAGGGCAGCCCCGAGGACAACGAGCAGAAGCAGCTGTTCGTCGAGCAGCACAAGCATTA
CCTCGACGAGATCATTGAGCAGATTTCCGAGTTCTCCAAGCGCGTGATCCTGGCCGACGCGAATCTGGAT
AAGGTCCTCTCCGCGTACAACAAGCACCGCGACAAGCCAATCAGGGAGCAGGCTGAGAATATCATTCATC
TCTTCACCCTGACGAACCTCGGCGCCCCTGCTGCTTTCAAGTACTTCGACACAACTATCGATCGCAAGAG
GTACACAAGCACTAAGGAGGTCCTGGACGCGACCCTCATCCACCAGTCGATTACCGGCCTCTACGAGACG
CGCATCGACCTGTCTCAGCTCGGGGGCGACTCCGGCGGCAGCCCAAAGAAGAAGCGGAAGGTGTCTGGAG
GTTCTCCTAAGAAAAAGAGAAAAGTGTCCGGCGGCTCCCCGAAGAAGAAGCGCAAGGTGTAGGAGCTCAG
AGCTTTCGTTCGTATCATCGGTTTCGACAACGTTCGTCAAGTTCAATGCATCAGTTTCATTGCGCACACA
CCAGAATCCTACTGAGTTTGAGTATTATGGCATTGGGAAAACTGTTTTTCTTGTACCATTTGTTGTGCTT
GTAATTTACTGTGTTTTTTATTCGGTTTTCGCTATCGAACTGTGAAATGGAAATGGATGGAGAAGAGTTA
ATGAATGATATGGTCCTTTTGTTCATTCTCAAATTAATATTATTTGTTTTTTCTCTTATTTGTTGTGTGT
TGAATTTGAAATTATAAGAGATATGCAAACATTTTGTTTTGAGTAAAAATGTGTCAAATCGTGGCCTCTA
ATGACCGAAGTTAATATGAGGAGTAAAACACTTGTAGTTGTACCATTATGCTTATTCACTAGGCAACAAA
TATATTTTCAGACCTAGAAAAGCTGCAAATGTTACTGAATACAAGTATGTCCTCTTGTGTTTTAGACATT
TATGAACTTTCCTTTATGTAATTTTCCAGAATCCTTGTCAGATTCTAATCATTGCTTTATAATTATAGTT
ATACTCATGGATTTGTAGTTGAGTATGAAAATATTTTTTAATGCATTTTATGACTTGCCAATTGATTGAC
AACGAATTCGTAATCATGTCATAGCTGTTTCCTGTGTGAAATTGTTATCCGCTCACAATTCCACACAACA
TACGAGCCGGAAGCATAAAGTGTAAAGCCTGGGGTGCCTAATGAGTGAGCTAACTCACATTAATTGCGTT
GCGCTCACTGCCCGCTTTCCAGTCGGGAAACCTGTCGTGCCAGCTGCATTAATGAATCGGCCAACGCGCG
GGGAGAGGCGGTTTGCGTATTGGCTAGAGCAGCTTGCCAACATGGTGGAGCACGACACTCTCGTCTACTC
CAAGAATATCAAAGATACAGTCTCAGAAGACCAAAGGGCTATTGAGACTTTTCAACAAAGGGTAATATCG
GGAAACCTCCTCGGATTCCATTGCCCAGCTATCTGTCACTTCATCAAAAGGACAGTAGAAAAGGAAGGTG
GCACCTACAAATGCCATCATTGCGATAAAGGAAAGGCTATCGTTCAAGATGCCTCTGCCGACAGTGGTCC
CAAAGATGGACCCCCACCCACGAGGAGCATCGTGGAAAAAGAAGACGTTCCAACCACGTCTTCAAAGCAA
GTGGATTGATGTGAACATGGTGGAGCACGACACTCTCGTCTACTCCAAGAATATCAAAGATACAGTCTCA
GAAGACCAAAGGGCTATTGAGACTTTTCAACAAAGGGTAATATCGGGAAACCTCCTCGGATTCCATTGCC
CAGCTATCTGTCACTTCATCAAAAGGACAGTAGAAAAGGAAGGTGGCACCTACAAATGCCATCATTGCGA
TAAAGGAAAGGCTATCGTTCAAGATGCCTCTGCCGACAGTGGTCCCAAAGATGGACCCCCACCCACGAGG
AGCATCGTGGAAAAAGAAGACGTTCCAACCACGTCTTCAAAGCAAGTGGATTGATGTGATATCTCCACTG
ACGTAAGGGATGACGCACAATCCCACTATCCTTCGCAAGACCCTTCCTCTATATAAGGAAGTTCATTTCA
TTTGGAGAGGACACGCTGAAATCACCAGTCTCTCTCTACAAATCTATCTCTCTCGAGCTTTCGCAGATCC
GGGGGGCAATGAGATATGAAAAAGCCTGAACTCACCGCGACGTCTGTCGAGAAGTTTCTGATCGAAAAGT
TCGACAGCGTCTCCGACCTGATGCAGCTCTCGGAGGGCGAAGAATCTCGTGCTTTCAGCTTCGATGTAGG
AGGGCGTGGATATGTCCTGCGGGTAAATAGCTGCGCCGATGGTTTCTACAAAGATCGTTATGTTTATCGG
CACTTTGCATCGGCCGCGCTCCCGATTCCGGAAGTGCTTGACATTGGGGAGTTTAGCGAGAGCCTGACCT
ATTGCATCTCCCGCCGTTCACAGGGTGTCACGTTGCAAGACCTGCCTGAAACCGAACTGCCCGCTGTTCT
ACAACCGGTCGCGGAGGCTATGGATGCGATCGCTGCGGCCGATCTTAGCCAGACGAGCGGGTTCGGCCCA
TTCGGACCGCAAGGAATCGGTCAATACACTACATGGCGTGATTTCATATGCGCGATTGCTGATCCCCATG
TGTATCACTGGCAAACTGTGATGGACGACACCGTCAGTGCGTCCGTCGCGCAGGCTCTCGATGAGCTGAT
GCTTTGGGCCGAGGACTGCCCCGAAGTCCGGCACCTCGTGCACGCGGATTTCGGCTCCAACAATGTCCTG
ACGGACAATGGCCGCATAACAGCGGTCATTGACTGGAGCGAGGCGATGTTCGGGGATTCCCAATACGAGG
TCGCCAACATCTTCTTCTGGAGGCCGTGGTTGGCTTGTATGGAGCAGCAGACGCGCTACTTCGAGCGGAG
GCATCCGGAGCTTGCAGGATCGCCACGACTCCGGGCGTATATGCTCCGCATTGGTCTTGACCAACTCTAT
CAGAGCTTGGTTGACGGCAATTTCGATGATGCAGCTTGGGCGCAGGGTCGATGCGACGCAATCGTCCGAT
CCGGAGCCGGGACTGTCGGGCGTACACAAATCGCCCGCAGAAGCGCGGCCGTCTGGACCGATGGCTGTGT
AGAAGTACTCGCCGATAGTGGAAACCGACGCCCCAGCACTCGTCCGAGGGCAAAGAAATAGAGTAGATGC
CGACCGGGATCTGTCGATCGACAAGCTCGAGTTTCTCCATAATAATGTGTGAGTAGTTCCCAGATAAGGG
AATTAGGGTTCCTATAGGGTTTCGCTCATGTGTTGAGCATATAAGAAACCCTTAGTATGTATTTGTATTT
GTAAAATACTTCTATCAATAAAATTTCTAATTCCTAAAACCAAAATCCAGTACTAAAATCCAGATCCCCC
GAATTAATTCGGCGTTAATTCAGTACATTAAAAACGTCCGCAATGTGTTATTAAGTTGTCTAAGCGTCAA
TTTGTTTACACCACAATATATCCTGCCACCAGCCAGCCAACAGCTCCCCGACCGGCAGCTCGGCACAAAA
TCACCACTCGATACAGGCAGCCCATCAGTCCGGGACGGCGTCAGCGGGAGAGCCGTTGTAAGGCGGCAGA
CTTTGCTCATGTTACCGATGCTATTCGGAAGAACGGCAACTAAGCTGCCGGGTTTGAAACACGGATGATC
TCGCGGAGGGTAGCATGTTGATTGTAACGATGACAGAGCGTTGCTGCCTGTGATCACCGCGGTTTCAAAA
TCGGCTCCGTCGATACTATGTTATACGCCAACTTTGAAAACAACTTTGAAAAAGCTGTTTTCTGGTATTT
AAGGTTTTAGAATGCAAGGAACAGTGAATTGGAGTTCGTCTTGTTATAATTAGCTTCTTGGGGTATCTTT
AAATACTGTAGAAAAGAGGAAGGAAATAATAAATGGCTAAAATGAGAATATCACCGGAATTGAAAAAACT
GATCGAAAAATACCGCTGCGTAAAAGATACGGAAGGAATGTCTCCTGCTAAGGTATATAAGCTGGTGGGA
GAAAATGAAAACCTATATTTAAAAATGACGGACAGCCGGTATAAAGGGACCACCTATGATGTGGAACGGG
AAAAGGACATGATGCTATGGCTGGAAGGAAAGCTGCCTGTTCCAAAGGTCCTGCACTTTGAACGGCATGA
TGGCTGGAGCAATCTGCTCATGAGTGAGGCCGATGGCGTCCTTTGCTCGGAAGAGTATGAAGATGAACAA
AGCCCTGAAAAGATTATCGAGCTGTATGCGGAGTGCATCAGGCTCTTTCACTCCATCGACATATCGGATT
GTCCCTATACGAATAGCTTAGACAGCCGCTTAGCCGAATTGGATTACTTACTGAATAACGATCTGGCCGA
TGTGGATTGCGAAAACTGGGAAGAAGACACTCCATTTAAAGATCCGCGCGAGCTGTATGATTTTTTAAAG
ACGGAAAAGCCCGAAGAGGAACTTGTCTTTTCCCACGGCGACCTGGGAGACAGCAACATCTTTGTGAAAG
ATGGCAAAGTAAGTGGCTTTATTGATCTTGGGAGAAGCGGCAGGGCGGACAAGTGGTATGACATTGCCTT
CTGCGTCCGGTCGATCAGGGAGGATATCGGGGAAGAACAGTATGTCGAGCTATTTTTTGACTTACTGGGG
ATCAAGCCTGATTGGGAGAAAATAAAATATTATATTTTACTGGATGAATTGTTTTAGTACCTAGAATGCA
TGACCAAAATCCCTTAACGTGAGTTTTCGTTCCACTGAGCGTCAGACCCCGTAGAAAAGATCAAAGGATC
TTCTTGAGATCCTTTTTTTCTGCGCGTAATCTGCTGCTTGCAAACAAAAAAACCACCGCTACCAGCGGTG
GTTTGTTTGCCGGATCAAGAGCTACCAACTCTTTTTCCGAAGGTAACTGGCTTCAGCAGAGCGCAGATAC
CAAATACTGTCCTTCTAGTGTAGCCGTAGTTAGGCCACCACTTCAAGAACTCTGTAGCACCGCCTACATA
CCTCGCTCTGCTAATCCTGTTACCAGTGGCTGCTGCCAGTGGCGATAAGTCGTGTCTTACCGGGTTGGAC
TCAAGACGATAGTTACCGGATAAGGCGCAGCGGTCGGGCTGAACGGGGGGTTCGTGCACACAGCCCAGCT
TGGAGCGAACGACCTACACCGAACTGAGATACCTACAGCGTGAGCTATGAGAAAGCGCCACGCTTCCCGA
AGGGAGAAAGGCGGACAGGTATCCGGTAAGCGGCAGGGTCGGAACAGGAGAGCGCACGAGGGAGCTTCCA
GGGGGAAACGCCTGGTATCTTTATAGTCCTGTCGGGTTTCGCCACCTCTGACTTGAGCGTCGATTTTTGT
GATGCTCGTCAGGGGGGCGGAGCCTATGGAAAAACGCCAGCAACGCGGCCTTTTTACGGTTCCTGGCCTT
TTGCTGGCCTTTTGCTCACATGTTCTTTCCTGCGTTATCCCCTGATTCTGTGGATAACCGTATTACCGCC
TTTGAGTGAGCTGATACCGCTCGCCGCAGCCGAACGACCGAGCGCAGCGAGTCAGTGAGCGAGGAAGCGG
AAGAGCGCCTGATGCGGTATTTTCTCCTTACGCATCTGTGCGGTATTTCACACCGCATATGGTGCACTCT
CAGTACAATCTGCTCTGATGCCGCATAGTTAAGCCAGTATACACTCCGCTATCGCTACGTGACTGGGTCA
TGGCTGCGCCCCGACACCCGCCAACACCCGCTGACGCGCCCTGACGGGCTTGTCTGCTCCCGGCATCCGC
TTACAGACAAGCTGTGACCGTCTCCGGGAGCTGCATGTGTCAGAGGTTTTCACCGTCATCACCGAAACGC
GCGAGGCAGGGTGCCTTGATGTGGGCGCCGGCGGTCGAGTGGCGACGGCGCGGCTTGTCCGCGCCCTGGT
AGATTGCCTGGCCGTAGGCCAGCCATTTTTGAGCGGCCAGCGGCCGCGATAGGCCGACGCGAAGCGGCGG
GGCGTAGGGAGCGCAGCGACCGAAGGGTAGGCGCTTTTTGCAGCTCTTCGGCTGTGCGCTGGCCAGACAG
TTATGCACAGGCCAGGCGGGTTTTAAGAGTTTTAATAAGTTTTAAAGAGTTTTAGGCGGAAAAATCGCCT
TTTTTCTCTTTTATATCAGTCACTTACATGTGTGACCGGTTCCCAATGTACGGCTTTGGGTTCCCAATGT
ACGGGTTCCGGTTCCCAATGTACGGCTTTGGGTTCCCAATGTACGTGCTATCCACAGGAAACAGACCTTT
TCGACCTTTTTCCCCTGCTAGGGCAATTTGCCCTAGCATCTGCTCCGTACATTAGGAACCGGCGGATGCT
TCGCCCTCGATCAGGTTGCGGTAGCGCATGACTAGGATCGGGCCAGCCTGCCCCGCCTCCTCCTTCAAAT
CGTACTCCGGCAGGTCATTTGACCCGATCAGCTTGCGCACGGTGAAACAGAACTTCTTGAACTCTCCGGC
GCTGCCACTGCGTTCGTAGATCGTCTTGAACAACCATCTGGCTTCTGCCTTGCCTGCGGCGCGGCGTGCC
AGGCGGTAGAGAAAACGGCCGATGCCGGGATCGATCAAAAAGTAATCGGGGTGAACCGTCAGCACGTCCG
GGTTCTTGCCTTCTGTGATCTCGCGGTACATCCAATCAGCTAGCTCGATCTCGATGTACTCCGGCCGCCC
GGTTTCGCTCTTTACGATCTTGTAGCGGCTAATCAAGGCTTCACCCTCGGATACCGTCACCAGGCGGCCG
TTCTTGGCCTTCTTCGTACGCTGCATGGCAACGTGCGTGGTGTTTAACCGAATGCAGGTTTCTACCAGGT
CGTCTTTCTGCTTTCCGCCATCGGCTCGCCGGCAGAACTTGAGTACGTCCGCAACGTGTGGACGGAACAC
GCGGCCGGGCTTGTCTCCCTTCCCTTCCCGGTATCGGTTCATGGATTCGGTTAGATGGGAAACCGCCATC
AGTACCAGGTCGTAATCCCACACACTGGCCATGCCGGCCGGCCCTGCGGAAACCTCTACGTGCCCGTCTG
GAAGCTCGTAGCGGATCACCTCGCCAGCTCGTCGGTCACGCTTCGACAGACGGAAAACGGCCACGTCCAT
GATGCTGCGACTATCGCGGGTGCCCACGTCATAGAGCATCGGAACGAAAAAATCTGGTTGCTCGTCGCCC
TTGGGCGGCTTCCTAATCGACGGCGCACCGGCTGCCGGCGGTTGCCGGGATTCTTTGCGGATTCGA
Features (pLannotate 1.2.2; 25 found; start..end, strand, type, name):
    578..1207    -  CDS            pVS1 StaA: stability protein from the Pseudomonas plasmid pVS1 (Heeb et al., 2000)
   1767..2168    -  CDS            Y4CG_SINFN (fragment): Protein inferred from homology: Swiss-Prot protein existence level 3. From Sinorhizobium fredii (strain NBRC 101917 / NGR234).
   2508..2532    -  misc_feature   RB T-DNA repeat: right border repeat from nopaline C58 T-DNA
   2598..2752    -  CDS            lacZα (fragment): LacZα fragment of β-galactosidase; lacZ fragment
   2818..3197    +  promoter       OsU3 promoter: Oryza sativa (rice) snRNA U3 promoter
   3237..3304    +  misc_RNA       tracrRNA (fragment): trans-activating CRISPR RNA for the Streptococcus pyogenes CRISPR/Cas9 system
   3305..3324    +  terminator     SUP4 terminator: transcription terminator for the S. cerevisiae SUP4 tRNA gene
   3337..5329    +  promoter       Ubi promoter: maize polyubiquitin gene promoter
   5337..5831    +  CDS            tadA: TADA_ECOLI - Also known as yfhC. Experimental evidence at protein level: Swiss-Prot protein existence level 1. Catalyzes the deamination of adenosine to inosine at the wobble position 34 of tRNA(Arg2). Essential for cell viability. From Escherichia coli (strain K12).
   5940..10040   +  CDS            cas9: CAS9_STRP1 - Also known as csn1 From Streptococcus pyogenes serotype M1.
  10151..10783   +  terminator     E9 terminator: terminator and polyadenylation signal from the pea rbcS-E9 gene
  10820..10842   -  protein_bind   lac operator (fragment): The lac repressor binds to the lac operator to inhibit transcription in E. coli. This inhibition can be relieved by adding lactose or isopropyl-β-D-thiogalactopyranoside (IPTG). lac repressor encoded by lacI
  10846..10876   -  promoter       lac promoter: promoter for the E. coli lac operon
  10891..10912   -  protein_bind   CAP binding site: CAP binding activates transcription in the presence of cAMP. E. coli catabolite activator protein
  10925..11013   -  CDS            lacI (fragment): lac repressor; lacI; The lac repressor binds to the lac operator to inhibit transcription in E. coli. This inhibition can be relieved by adding lactose or isopropyl-β-D-thiogalactopyranoside (IPTG).
  11103..11779   +  promoter       CaMV 35S promoter (enhanced): cauliflower mosaic virus 35S promoter with a duplicated enhancer region
  11846..12871   +  CDS            HygR: hygromycin B phosphotransferase confers resistance to hygromycin
  12912..13086   +  polyA_signal   CaMV poly(A) signal: cauliflower mosaic virus polyadenylation signal
  13164..13188   -  misc_feature   LB T-DNA repeat: left border repeat from nopaline C58 T-DNA
  13613..14407   +  CDS            KanR: aminoglycoside phosphotransferase; aphA-3; confers resistance to kanamycin
  14494..15082   +  rep_origin     ori: high-copy-number ColE1/pMB1/pBR322/pUC origin of replication
  15268..15408   -  misc_feature   bom: basis of mobility region from pBR322
  15510..15549   -  CDS            rop (fragment): Rop protein, which maintains plasmids at low copy number; rop
  15752..15946   -  rep_origin     pVS1 oriV: origin of replication for the Pseudomonas plasmid pVS1 (Heeb et al., 2000)
  16012..149     -  CDS            pVS1 RepA (across the origin): replication protein from the Pseudomonas plasmid pVS1 (Heeb et al., 2000)
