[The description below was written by a language model from this plasmid's Addgene catalogue record and pLannotate feature annotations shown in this document.]
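Description:
pH-ABE8e is a plant binary T-DNA vector of about 16.9 kb, built on pHUE411 (a pCambia derivative), for adenine base editing in rice plants or monocot protoplasts. In E. coli it replicates from a high-copy ColE1/pUC-type origin and is selected with kanamycin through an aminoglycoside phosphotransferase gene. The pVS1 oriV, RepA and StaA functions provide replication and stable maintenance in Agrobacterium, and a pBR322 bom site is also present. These backbone elements lie outside the nopaline-type right and left border repeats that delimit the transferred region.

Three cassettes sit within the T-DNA. The rice OsU3 snRNA promoter, a Pol III promoter, drives a single-guide RNA unit consisting of the S. pyogenes tracrRNA-derived scaffold followed by a short annotated terminator. The gap between the promoter and the scaffold is presumably where a target-specific spacer goes, although the record does not describe the cloning site. The maize Ubiquitin-1 promoter drives the editor itself: the evolved E. coli deaminase TadA8e, carrying the listed set of activity-enhancing substitutions, is fused through a 32-amino-acid linker to Cas9 D10A nickase with three nuclear localization signals, and the transcript ends at the pea rbcS-E9 terminator. When the sgRNA brings the fusion to its target, TadA8e deaminates adenines in the exposed DNA strand while the nickase cuts the opposite strand, producing A•T to G•C conversions without a double-strand break. An enhanced CaMV 35S promoter drives hygromycin phosphotransferase with the CaMV polyadenylation signal, allowing selection of transformed plant tissue. Residual lacZα and lac regulatory fragments are leftovers of the parental polylinker. The associated work concerns graded downregulation of gene expression in plants to tune phenotypes.
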