Addgene plasmid #200774: pH-ABE8e
Purpose: For plant adenine base editing in rice plants or monocotyledons protoplasts
Depositing lab: Caixia Gao. Depositing organization: Institute of Genetics and Developmental Biology, Chinese Academy of Sciences. Publication: Tuning plant phenotypes by precise, graded downregulation of gene expression. Xue C, Qiu F, Wang Y, Li B, Zhao KT, Chen K, Gao C. Nat Biotechnol. 2023 Mar 9. doi: 10.1038/s41587-023-01707-w. PubMed 36894598.
Backbone
  Vector backbone: pHUE411 (modified from pCambia)
  Vector type: Plant Expression, CRISPR
  Selectable markers: Hygromycin
Growth in bacteria
  Bacterial resistance: Kanamycin, 50 μg/mL
  Growth temperature: 37°C
  Growth strain: DH5alpha
  Copy number: High Copy
Gene/Insert
  Gene/Insert name: nCas9(D10A)-TadA8e (alt name: TadA8e-32aa linker-nCas9(D10A)-3NLS)
  Species: Streptococcus pyogenes for Cas9; E. coli for TadA
  Mutation: D10A for Cas9; W23R, H36L, P48A, R51L, L84F, A106V, D108N, A109S, T111R, D119N, H122N, H123Y, S146C, F149Y, R152P, E155V, I156F, K157N, T166I, D167N for TadA
  Promoter: maize Ubiquitin-1, OsU3
  Cloning method: Gibson Cloning
  Sequencing primers: 5′ n/a
Terms and licenses: Academic/Nonprofit Terms; Industry Terms: Not Available to Industry
How to cite: pH-ABE8e was a gift from Caixia Gao (Addgene plasmid # 200774 ; http://n2t.net/addgene:200774 ; RRID:Addgene_200774)
